Addgene plasmid #116520: pHAGE-PIK3CA-P366R
Purpose: Lentiviral expression of PIK3CA P366R
Depositing lab: Gordon Mills & Kenneth Scott. Depositing organization: Baylor College of Medicine. Publication: Systematic Functional Annotation of Somatic Mutations in Cancer. Ng PK, Li J, Jeong KJ, Shao S, Chen H, Tsang YH, Sengupta S, Wang Z, Bhavana VH, Tran R, Soewito S, Minussi DC, Moreno D, Kong K, Dogruluk T, Lu H, Gao J, Tokheim C, Zhou DC, Johnson AM, Zeng J, Ip CKM, Ju Z, Wester M, Yu S, Li Y, Vellano CP, Schultz N, Karchin R, Ding L, Lu Y, Cheung LWT, Chen K, Shaw KR, Meric-Bernstam F, Scott KL, Yi S, Sahni N, Liang H, Mills GB. Cancer Cell. 2018 Mar 12;33(3):450-462.e10. doi: 10.1016/j.ccell.2018.01.021. PubMed 29533785.
Backbone
  Vector backbone: pHAGE
  Vector type: Lentiviral
Growth in bacteria
  Bacterial resistance: Ampicillin, 100 μg/mL
  Growth temperature: 37°C
  Growth strain: Stbl3
  Copy number: High Copy
Gene/Insert
  Gene/Insert name: PIK3CA
  Species: H. sapiens (human)
  Mutation: P366R
  Entrez Gene: PIK3CA (a.k.a. CCM4, CLAPO, CLOVE, CWS5, HMH, MCAP, MCM, MCMTC, PI3K, PI3K-alpha, p110-alpha)
  Cloning method: Gateway Cloning
Terms and licenses: Academic/Nonprofit Terms; Industry Terms: Not Available to Industry
How to cite: pHAGE-PIK3CA-P366R was a gift from Gordon Mills & Kenneth Scott (Addgene plasmid # 116520 ; http://n2t.net/addgene:116520 ; RRID:Addgene_116520)
