[The description below was written by a language model from this plasmid's Addgene catalogue record and pLannotate feature annotations shown in this document.]
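Description:
pHAGE-PIK3CA-P366R is an HIV-1-derived lentiviral expression plasmid built on the pHAGE backbone, carrying the human PIK3CA open reading frame with a P366R substitution. It is maintained in E. coli through a high-copy ColE1/pUC-type origin and selected with ampicillin via the β-lactamase gene. The sequenced record is about 11.7 kb. The viral portion contains a truncated 5' LTR, the Ψ packaging signal with an adjoining gag fragment, the Rev response element for Rev-dependent nuclear export of the genomic RNA, the cPPT/CTS element, and a ΔU3 self-inactivating 3' LTR. This layout means the packaging functions are expected to come from separate helper plasmids, and the integrated provirus lacks LTR promoter activity.

Between the LTRs, the human EF-1α promoter drives constitutive expression of PIK3CA, which encodes the p110α catalytic subunit of PI3K that converts PIP2 to PIP3 and thereby engages AKT signalling. The coding sequence is flanked by attB1 and attB2 sites, consistent with its insertion by Gateway recombination. A V5 epitope sequence is annotated downstream of attB2, but the record does not establish whether it is read in frame with the insert. An EMCV IRES followed by a puromycin N-acetyltransferase gene allows transduced mammalian cells to be selected with puromycin from the same transcript, and a WPRE enhances transcript expression. The plasmid belongs to a collection made for systematic functional annotation of somatic cancer mutations. It is suited to stable expression of this variant in cells for comparison with wild-type or other mutant alleles.
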