Features (pLannotate 1.2.2; 30 found; start..end, strand, type, name):
    377..634     +  LTR            5' LTR (truncated): truncated 5' long terminal repeat (LTR) from HIV-1
    681..806     +  misc_feature   HIV-1 Ψ: packaging signal of human immunodeficiency virus type 1
    790..1128    +  CDS            HIV-1 gag (fragment): gag protein from human immunodeficiency virus 1; gag
   1303..1536    +  misc_feature   RRE: The Rev response element (RRE) of HIV-1 allows for Rev-dependent mRNA export from the nucleus to the cytoplasm.
   1913..2013    +  CDS            Rev (fragment): human immunodeficiency virus 1 (HIV-1) Rev protein; rev; enhances nuclear export of unspliced and incompletely spliced viral mRNAs
   2058..2175    +  misc_feature   cPPT/CTS: central polypurine tract and central termination sequence of HIV-1
   2223..3401    +  promoter       EF-1α promoter: strong constitutive promoter for human elongation factor EF-1α
   3422..3442    +  protein_bind   attB1: mutant version of attB; core recombination site for the Gateway® BP reaction BP Clonase™
   3448..6651    +  CDS            PIK3CA: PK3CA_HUMAN - Experimental evidence at protein level: Swiss-Prot protein existence level 1. Phosphoinositide-3-kinase (PI3K) phosphorylates phosphatidylinositol (PI) and its phosphorylated derivatives at position 3 of the inositol ring to produce 3-phosphoinositides (PubMed:15135396, PubMed:23936502, PubMed:28676499). Uses ATP and PtdIns(4,5)P2 (phosphatidylinositol 4,5-bisphosphate) to generate phosphatidylinositol 3,4,5-trisphosphate (PIP3) (PubMed:15135396, PubMed:28676499). PIP3 plays a key role by recruiting PH domain- containing proteins to the membrane, including AKT1 and PDPK1, activat
   6656..6680    -  protein_bind   attB2: mutant version of attB; recombination site for the Gateway® BP reaction BP Clonase™
   6688..6706    +  promoter       T3 promoter: promoter for bacteriophage T3 RNA polymerase
   6732..6750    -  promoter       T7 promoter: promoter for bacteriophage T7 RNA polymerase
   6756..6774    -  protein_bind   attB4 (fragment): mutant version of attB; core recombination site for the Gateway® BP reaction BP Clonase™
   6830..6871    +  CDS            V5 tag: epitope tag from simian virus 5
   6997..7459    +  misc_feature   IRES: internal ribosome entry site (IRES) of the encephalomyocarditis virus (EMCV)
   7473..8070    +  CDS            PuroR (fragment): puromycin N-acetyltransferase; pac from Streptomyces; confers resistance to puromycin
   8086..8674    +  misc_feature   WPRE: woodchuck hepatitis virus posttranscriptional regulatory element
   8682..8747    +  CDS            nef (fragment): NEF_HV1Z2 - Experimental evidence at protein level: Swiss-Prot protein existence level 1. Extracellular Nef protein targets CD4(+) T-lymphocytes for apoptosis by interacting with CXCR4 surface receptors. From Human immunodeficiency virus type 1 group M subtype D (isolate Z2/CDC-Z34) (HIV-1).
   8749..8982    +  LTR            3' LTR (ΔU3): self-inactivating 3' long terminal repeat (LTR) from HIV-1
   9187..9291    +  promoter       AmpR promoter: bla
   9292..10152   +  CDS            AmpR: β-lactamase; bla; confers resistance to ampicillin, carbenicillin, and related antibiotics
  10323..10911   +  rep_origin     ori: high-copy-number ColE1/pMB1/pBR322/pUC origin of replication
  11094..11148   +  CDS            lacI (fragment): lac repressor; lacI; The lac repressor binds to the lac operator to inhibit transcription in E. coli. This inhibition can be relieved by adding lactose or isopropyl-β-D-thiogalactopyranoside (IPTG).
  11154..11247   +  rep_origin     SV40 ori (fragment): SV40 origin of replication
  11272..11309   +  CDS            lacI (fragment): lac repressor; lacI; The lac repressor binds to the lac operator to inhibit transcription in E. coli. This inhibition can be relieved by adding lactose or isopropyl-β-D-thiogalactopyranoside (IPTG).
  11322..11343   +  protein_bind   CAP binding site: CAP binding activates transcription in the presence of cAMP. E. coli catabolite activator protein
  11358..11388   +  promoter       lac promoter: promoter for the E. coli lac operon
  11392..11414   +  protein_bind   lac operator (fragment): The lac repressor binds to the lac operator to inhibit transcription in E. coli. This inhibition can be relieved by adding lactose or isopropyl-β-D-thiogalactopyranoside (IPTG). lac repressor encoded by lacI
  11446..11529   +  polyA_signal   SV40 poly(A) signal (fragment): SV40 polyadenylation signal
  11696..329     +  CDS            nef (fragment) (across the origin): NEF_HV1BR - Experimental evidence at protein level: Swiss-Prot protein existence level 1. Extracellular Nef protein targets CD4(+) T-lymphocytes for apoptosis by interacting with CXCR4 surface receptors (PubMed:14990729). From Human immunodeficiency virus type 1 group M subtype B (isolate BRU/LAI) (HIV-1).
>Addgene plasmid #116520 | pHAGE-PIK3CA-P366R | addgene full sequence | sequence record 242689 | Addgene NGS Result
TGGAAGGGCTAATTCACTCCCAAAGAAGACAAGATATCCTTGATCTGTGGATCTACCACACACAAGGCTA
CTTCCCTGATTAGCAGAACTACACACCAGGGCCAGGGGTCAGATATCCACTGACCTTTGGATGGTGCTAC
AAGCTAGTACCAGTTGAGCCAGATAAGGTAGAAGAGGCCAATAAAGGAGAGAACACCAGCTTGTTACACC
CTGTGAGCCTGCATGGGATGGATGACCCGGAGAGAGAAGTGTTAGAGTGGAGGTTTGACAGCCGCCTAGC
ATTTCATCACGTGGCCCGAGAGCTGCATCCGGAGTACTTCAAGAACTGCTGATATCGAGCTTGCTACAAG
GGACTTTCCGCTGGGGACTTTCCAGGGAGGCGTGGCCTGGGCGGGACTGGGGAGTGGCGAGCCCTCAGAT
CCTGCATATAAGCAGCTGCTTTTTGCCTGTACTGGGTCTCTCTGGTTAGACCAGATCTGAGCCTGGGAGC
TCTCTGGCTAACTAGGGAACCCACTGCTTAAGCCTCAATAAAGCTTGCCTTGAGTGCTTCAAGTAGTGTG
TGCCCGTCTGTTGTGTGACTCTGGTAACTAGAGATCCCTCAGACCCTTTTAGTCAGTGTGGAAAATCTCT
AGCAGTGGCGCCCGAACAGGGACTTGAAAGCGAAAGGGAAACCAGAGGAGCTCTCTCGACGCAGGACTCG
GCTTGCTGAAGCGCGCACGGCAAGAGGCGAGGGGCGGCGACTGGTGAGTACGCCAAAAATTTTGACTAGC
GGAGGCTAGAAGGAGAGAGATGGGTGCGAGAGCGTCAGTATTAAGCGGGGGAGAATTAGATCGCGATGGG
AAAAAATTCGGTTAAGGCCAGGGGGAAAGAAAAAATATAAATTAAAACATATAGTATGGGCAAGCAGGGA
GCTAGAACGATTCGCAGTTAATCCTGGCCTGTTAGAAACATCAGAAGGCTGTAGACAAATACTGGGACAG
CTACAACCATCCCTTCAGACAGGATCAGAAGAACTTAGATCATTATATAATACAGTAGCAACCCTCTATT
GTGTGCATCAAAGGATAGAGATAAAAGACACCAAGGAAGCTTTAGACAAGATAGAGGAAGAGCAAAACAA
AAGTAAGACCACCGCACAGCAAGCGGCCGGCCGCTGATCTTCAGACCTGGAGGAGGAGATATGAGGGACA
ATTGGAGAAGTGAATTATATAAATATAAAGTAGTAAAAATTGAACCATTAGGAGTAGCACCCACCAAGGC
AAAGAGAAGAGTGGTGCAGAGAGAAAAAAGAGCAGTGGGAATAGGAGCTTTGTTCCTTGGGTTCTTGGGA
GCAGCAGGAAGCACTATGGGCGCAGCGTCAATGACGCTGACGGTACAGGCCAGACAATTATTGTCTGGTA
TAGTGCAGCAGCAGAACAATTTGCTGAGGGCTATTGAGGCGCAACAGCATCTGTTGCAACTCACAGTCTG
GGGCATCAAGCAGCTCCAGGCAAGAATCCTGGCTGTGGAAAGATACCTAAAGGATCAACAGCTCCTGGGG
ATTTGGGGTTGCTCTGGAAAACTCATTTGCACCACTGCTGTGCCTTGGAATGCTAGTTGGAGTAATAAAT
CTCTGGAACAGATTTGGAATCACACGACCTGGATGGAGTGGGACAGAGAAATTAACAATTACACAAGCTT
AATACACTCCTTAATTGAAGAATCGCAAAACCAGCAAGAAAAGAATGAACAAGAATTATTGGAATTAGAT
AAATGGGCAAGTTTGTGGAATTGGTTTAACATAACAAATTGGCTGTGGTATATAAAATTATTCATAATGA
TAGTAGGAGGCTTGGTAGGTTTAAGAATAGTTTTTGCTGTACTTTCTATAGTGAATAGAGTTAGGCAGGG
ATATTCACCATTATCGTTTCAGACCCACCTCCCAACCCCGAGGGGACCCGACAGGCCCGAAGGAATAGAA
GAAGAAGGTGGAGAGAGAGACAGAGACAGATCCATTCGATTAGTGAACGGATCTCGACGGTATCGCCGAA
TTCACAAATGGCAGTATTCATCCACAATTTTAAAAGAAAAGGGGGGATTGGGGGGTACAGTGCAGGGGAA
AGAATAGTAGACATAATAGCAACAGACATACAAACTAAAGAATTACAAAAACAAATTACAAAAATTCAAA
ATTTTCGGGTTTATTACAGGGACAGCAGAGATCCAGTTTGGACTAGTCGTGAGGCTCCGGTGCCCGTCAG
TGGGCAGAGCGCACATCGCCCACAGTCCCCGAGAAGTTGGGGGGAGGGGTCGGCAATTGAACCGGTGCCT
AGAGAAGGTGGCGCGGGGTAAACTGGGAAAGTGATGTCGTGTACTGGCTCCGCCTTTTTCCCGAGGGTGG
GGGAGAACCGTATATAAGTGCAGTAGTCGCCGTGAACGTTCTTTTTCGCAACGGGTTTGCCGCCAGAACA
CAGGTAAGTGCCGTGTGTGGTTCCCGCGGGCCTGGCCTCTTTACGGGTTATGGCCCTTGCGTGCCTTGAA
TTACTTCCACCTGGCTGCAGTACGTGATTCTTGATCCCGAGCTTCGGGTTGGAAGTGGGTGGGAGAGTTC
GAGGCCTTGCGCTTAAGGAGCCCCTTCGCCTCGTGCTTGAGTTGAGGCCTGGCCTGGGCGCTGGGGCCGC
CGCGTGCGAATCTGGTGGCACCTTCGCGCCTGTCTCGCTGCTTTCGATAAGTCTCTAGCCATTTAAAATT
TTTGATGACCTGCTGCGACGCTTTTTTTCTGGCAAGATAGTCTTGTAAATGCGGGCCAAGATCTGCACAC
TGGTATTTCGGTTTTTGGGGCCGCGGGCGGCGACGGGGCCCGTGCGTCCCAGCGCACATGTTCGGCGAGG
CGGGGCCTGCGAGCGCGGCCACCGAGAATCGGACGGGGGTAGTCTCAAGCTGGCCGGCCTGCTCTGGTGC
CTGGCCTCGCGCCGCCGTGTATCGCCCCGCCCTGGGCGGCAAGGCTGGCCCGGTCGGCACCAGTTGCGTG
AGCGGAAAGATGGCCGCTTCCCGGCCCTGCTGCAGGGAGCTCAAAATGGAGGACGCGGCGCTCGGGAGAG
CGGGCGGGTGAGTCACCCACACAAAGGAAAAGGGCCTTTCCGTCCTCAGCCGTCGCTTCATGTGACTCCA
CGGAGTACCGGGCGCCGTCCAGGCACCTCGATTAGTTCTCGAGCTTTTGGAGTACGTCGTCTTTAGGTTG
GGGGGAGGGGTTTTATGCGATGGAGTTTCCCCACACTGAGTGGGTGGAGACTGAAGTTAGGCCAGCTTGG
CACTTGATGTAATTCTCCTTGGAATTTGCCCTTTTTGAGTTTGGATCTTGGTTCATTCTCAAGCCTCAGA
CAGTGGTTCAAAGTTTTTTTCTTCCATTTCAGGTGTCGTGAAGCGGCCCTGCAGATATCAACAAGTTTGT
ACAAAAAAGCAGGCACCATGCCTCCAAGACCATCATCAGGTGAACTGTGGGGCATCCACTTGATGCCCCC
AAGAATCCTAGTAGAATGTTTACTACCAAATGGAATGATAGTGACTTTAGAATGCCTCCGTGAGGCTACA
TTAATAACCATAAAGCATGAACTATTTAAAGAAGCAAGAAAATACCCCCTCCATCAACTTCTTCAAGATG
AATCTTCTTACATTTTCGTAAGTGTTACTCAAGAAGCAGAAAGGGAAGAATTTTTTGATGAAACAAGACG
ACTTTGTGACCTTCGGCTTTTTCAACCCTTTTTAAAAGTAATTGAACCAGTAGGCAACCGTGAAGAAAAG
ATCCTCAATCGAGAAATTGGTTTTGCTATCGGCATGCCAGTGTGTGAATTTGATATGGTTAAAGATCCAG
AAGTACAGGACTTCCGAAGAAATATTCTGAACGTTTGTAAAGAAGCTGTGGATCTTAGGGACCTCAATTC
ACCTCATAGTAGAGCAATGTATGTCTATCCTCCAAATGTAGAATCTTCACCAGAATTGCCAAAGCACATA
TATAATAAATTAGATAAAGGGCAAATAATAGTGGTGATCTGGGTAATAGTTTCTCCAAATAATGACAAGC
AGAAGTATACTCTGAAAATCAACCATGACTGTGTACCAGAACAAGTAATTGCTGAAGCAATCAGGAAAAA
AACTCGAAGTATGTTGCTATCCTCTGAACAACTAAAACTCTGTGTTTTAGAATATCAGGGCAAGTATATT
TTAAAAGTGTGTGGATGTGATGAATACTTCCTAGAAAAATATCCTCTGAGTCAGTATAAGTATATAAGAA
GCTGTATAATGCTTGGGAGGATGCCCAATTTGATGTTGATGGCTAAAGAAAGCCTTTATTCTCAACTGCC
AATGGACTGTTTTACAATGCCATCTTATTCCAGACGCATTTCCACAGCTACACCATATATGAATGGAGAA
ACATCTACAAAATCCCTTTGGGTTATAAATAGTGCACTCAGAATAAAAATTCTTTGTGCAACCTACGTGA
ATGTAAATATTCGAGACATTGATAAGATCTATGTTCGAACAGGTATCTACCATGGAGGAGAACGCTTATG
TGACAATGTGAACACTCAAAGAGTACCTTGTTCCAATCCCAGGTGGAATGAATGGCTGAATTATGATATA
TACATTCCTGATCTTCCTCGTGCTGCTCGACTTTGCCTTTCCATTTGCTCTGTTAAAGGCCGAAAGGGTG
CTAAAGAGGAACACTGTCCATTGGCATGGGGAAATATAAACTTGTTTGATTACACAGACACTCTAGTATC
TGGAAAAATGGCTTTGAATCTTTGGCCAGTACCTCATGGATTAGAAGATTTGCTGAACCCTATTGGTGTT
ACTGGATCAAATCCAAATAAAGAAACTCCATGCTTAGAGTTGGAGTTTGACTGGTTCAGCAGTGTGGTAA
AGTTCCCAGATATGTCAGTGATTGAAGAGCATGCCAATTGGTCTGTATCCCGAGAAGCAGGATTTAGCTA
TTCCCACGCAGGACTGAGTAACAGACTAGCTAGAGACAATGAATTAAGGGAAAATGACAAAGAACAGCTC
AAAGCAATTTCTACACGAGATCCTCTCTCTGAAATCACTGAGCAGGAGAAAGATTTTCTATGGAGTCACA
GACACTATTGTGTAACTATCCCCGAAATTCTACCCAAATTGCTTCTGTCTGTTAAATGGAATTCTAGAGA
TGAAGTAGCCCAGATGTATTGCTTGGTAAAAGATTGGCCTCCAATCAAACCTGAACAGGCTATGGAACTT
CTGGACTGTAATTACCCAGATCCTATGGTTCGAGGTTTTGCTGTTCGGTGCTTGGAAAAATATTTAACAG
ATGACAAACTTTCTCAGTATTTAATTCAGCTAGTACAGGTCCTAAAATATGAACAATATTTGGATAACTT
GCTTGTGAGATTTTTACTGAAGAAAGCATTGACTAATCAAAGGATTGGGCACTTTTTCTTTTGGCATTTA
AAATCTGAGATGCACAATAAAACAGTTAGCCAGAGGTTTGGCCTGCTTTTGGAGTCCTATTGTCGTGCAT
GTGGGATGTATTTGAAGCACCTGAATAGGCAAGTCGAGGCAATGGAAAAGCTCATTAACTTAACTGACAT
TCTCAAACAGGAGAAGAAGGATGAAACACAAAAGGTACAGATGAAGTTTTTAGTTGAGCAAATGAGGCGA
CCAGATTTCATGGATGCTCTACAGGGCTTTCTGTCTCCTCTAAACCCTGCTCATCAACTAGGAAACCTCA
GGCTTGAAGAGTGTCGAATTATGTCCTCTGCAAAAAGGCCACTGTGGTTGAATTGGGAGAACCCAGACAT
CATGTCAGAGTTACTGTTTCAGAACAATGAGATCATCTTTAAAAATGGGGATGATTTACGGCAAGATATG
CTAACACTTCAAATTATTCGTATTATGGAAAATATCTGGCAAAATCAAGGTCTTGATCTTCGAATGTTAC
CTTATGGTTGTCTGTCAATCGGTGACTGTGTGGGACTTATTGAGGTGGTGCGAAATTCTCACACTATTAT
GCAAATTCAGTGCAAAGGCGGCTTGAAAGGTGCACTGCAGTTCAACAGCCACACACTACATCAGTGGCTC
AAAGACAAGAACAAAGGAGAAATATATGATGCAGCCATTGACCTGTTTACACGTTCATGTGCTGGATACT
GTGTAGCTACCTTCATTTTGGGAATTGGAGATCGTCACAATAGTAACATCATGGTGAAAGACGATGGACA
ACTGTTTCATATAGATTTTGGACACTTTTTGGATCACAAGAAGAAAAAATTTGGTTATAAACGAGAACGT
GTGCCATTTGTTTTGACACAGGATTTCTTAATAGTGATTAGTAAAGGAGCCCAAGAATGCACAAAGACAA
GAGAATTTGAGAGGTTTCAGGAGATGTGTTACAAGGCTTATCTAGCTATTCGACAGCATGCCAATCTCTT
CATAAATCTTTTCTCAATGATGCTTGGCTCTGGAATGCCAGAACTACAATCTTTTGATGACATTGCATAC
ATTCGAAAGACCCTAGCCTTAGATAAAACTGAGCAAGAGGCTTTGGAGTATTTCATGAAACAAATGAATG
ATGCACATCATGGTGGCTGGACAACAAAAATGGATTGGATCTTCCACACAATTAAACAGCATGCATTGAA
CTAGAACCCAGCTTTCTTGTACAAAGTGGTGATATCCAATTAACCCTCACTAAAGGAATGTAGAGATTGT
AGTGAATATTCCCTATAGTGAGTCGTATTACCACCCAACTTTTCTATACAAAGTGGTTGATATCCAGCAC
AGTGGCGGCCGCTCGAGTCTAGAGGGCCCGCGGTTCGAAGGTAAGCCTATCCCTAACCCTCTCCTCGGTC
TCGATTCTACGCGTACCGGTTAGTAATGAGATCCCTCCCCCCCCCCTAACGTTACTGGCCGAAGCCGCTT
GGAATAAGGCCGGTGTGCGTTTGTCTATATGTTATTTTCCACCATATTGCCGTCTTTTGGCAATGTGAGG
GCCCGGAAACCTGGCCCTGTCTTCTTGACGAGCATTCCTAGGGGTCTTTCCCCTCTCGCCAAAGGAATGC
AAGGTCTGTTGAATGTCGTGAAGGAAGCAGTTCCTCTGGAAGCTTCTTGAAGACAAACAACGTCTGTAGC
GACCCTTTGCAGGCAGCGGAACCCCCCACCTGGCGACAGGTGCCTCTGCGGCCAAAAGCCACGTGTATAA
GATACACCTGCAAAGGCGGCACAACCCCAGTGCCACGTTGTGAGTTGGATAGTTGTGGAAAGAGTCAAAT
GGCTCTCCTCAAGCGTATTCAACAAGGGGCTGAAGGATGCCCAGAAGGTACCCCATTGTATGGGATCTGA
TCTGGGGCCTCGGTGCACATGCTTTACATGTGTTTAGTCGAGGTTAAAAAAACGTCTAGGCCCCCCGAAC
CACGGGGACGTGGTTTTCCTTTGAAAAACACGATGATAATATGGCCACACATATGACCGAGTACAAGCCC
ACGGTGCGCCTCGCCACCCGCGACGACGTCCCCAGGGCCGTACGCACCCTCGCCGCCGCGTTCGCCGACT
ACCCCGCCACGCGCCACACCGTCGATCCGGACCGCCACATCGAGCGGGTCACCGAGCTGCAAGAACTCTT
CCTCACGCGCGTCGGGCTCGACATCGGCAAGGTGTGGGTCGCGGACGACGGCGCCGCGGTGGCGGTCTGG
ACCACGCCGGAGAGCGTCGAAGCGGGGGCGGTGTTCGCCGAGATCGGCCCGCGCATGGCCGAGTTGAGCG
GTTCCCGGCTGGCCGCGCAGCAACAGATGGAAGGCCTCCTGGCGCCGCACCGGCCCAAGGAGCCCGCGTG
GTTCCTGGCCACCGTCGGCGTCTCGCCCGACCACCAGGGCAAGGGTCTGGGCAGCGCCGTCGTGCTCCCC
GGAGTGGAGGCGGCCGAGCGCGCCGGGGTGCCCGCCTTCCTGGAGACCTCCGCGCCCCGCAACCTCCCCT
TCTACGAGCGGCTCGGCTTCACCGTCACCGCCGACGTCGAGGTGCCCGAAGGACCGCGCACCTGGTGCAT
GACCCGCAAGCCCGGTGCCTAAATCGATAGATCCTAATCAACCTCTGGATTACAAAATTTGTGAAAGATT
GACTGGTATTCTTAACTATGTTGCTCCTTTTACGCTATGTGGATACGCTGCTTTAATGCCTTTGTATCAT
GCTATTGCTTCCCGTATGGCTTTCATTTTCTCCTCCTTGTATAAATCCTGGTTGCTGTCTCTTTATGAGG
AGTTGTGGCCCGTTGTCAGGCAACGTGGCGTGGTGTGCACTGTGTTTGCTGACGCAACCCCCACTGGTTG
GGGCATTGCCACCACCTGTCAGCTCCTTTCCGGGACTTTCGCTTTCCCCCTCCCTATTGCCACGGCGGAA
CTCATCGCCGCCTGCCTTGCCCGCTGCTGGACAGGGGCTCGGCTGTTGGGCACTGACAATTCCGTGGTGT
TGTCGGGGAAATCATCGTCCTTTCCTTGGCTGCTCGCCTGTGTTGCCACCTGGATTCTGCGCGGGACGTC
CTTCTGCTACGTCCCTTCGGCCCTCAATCCAGCGGACCTTCCTTCCCGCGGCCTGCTGCCGGCTCTGCGG
CCTCTTCCGCGTCTTCGCCTTCGCCCTCAGACGAGTCGGATCTCCCTTTGGGCCGCCTCCCCGCCTGAGA
TCCTTTAAGACCAATGACTTACAAGGCAGCTGTAGATCTTAGCCACTTTTTAAAAGAAAAGGGGGGACTG
GAAGGGCTAATTCACTCCCAACGAAGACAAGATCTGCTTTTTGCTTGTACTGGGTCTCTCTGGTTAGACC
AGATCTGAGCCTGGGAGCTCTCTGGCTAACTAGGGAACCCACTGCTTAAGCCTCAATAAAGCTTGCCTTG
AGTGCTTCAAGTAGTGTGTGCCCGTCTGTTGTGTGACTCTGGTAACTAGAGATCCCTCAGACCCTTTTAG
TCAGTGTGGAAAATCTCTAGCAGTAGTAGTTCATGTCATCTTATTATTCAGTATTTATAACTTGCAAAGA
AATGAATATCAGAGAGTGAGAGGCCCGGGTTAATTAAGGAAAGGGCTAGATCATTCTTGAAGACGAAAGG
GCCTCGTGATACGCCTATTTTTATAGGTTAATGTCATGATAATAATGGTTTCTTAGACGTCAGGTGGCAC
TTTTCGGGGAAATGTGCGCGGAACCCCTATTTGTTTATTTTTCTAAATACATTCAAATATGTATCCGCTC
ATGAGACAATAACCCTGATAAATGCTTCAATAATATTGAAAAAGGAAGAGTATGAGTATTCAACATTTCC
GTGTCGCCCTTATTCCCTTTTTTGCGGCATTTTGCCTTCCTGTTTTTGCTCACCCAGAAACGCTGGTGAA
AGTAAAAGATGCTGAAGATCAGTTGGGTGCACGAGTGGGTTACATCGAACTGGATCTCAACAGCGGTAAG
ATCCTTGAGAGTTTTCGCCCCGAAGAACGTTTTCCAATGATGAGCACTTTTAAAGTTCTGCTATGTGGCG
CGGTATTATCCCGTGTTGACGCCGGGCAAGAGCAACTCGGTCGCCGCATACACTATTCTCAGAATGACTT
GGTTGAGTACTCACCAGTCACAGAAAAGCATCTTACGGATGGCATGACAGTAAGAGAATTATGCAGTGCT
GCCATAACCATGAGTGATAACACTGCGGCCAACTTACTTCTGACAACGATCGGAGGACCGAAGGAGCTAA
CCGCTTTTTTGCACAACATGGGGGATCATGTAACTCGCCTTGATCGTTGGGAACCGGAGCTGAATGAAGC
CATACCAAACGACGAGCGTGACACCACGATGCCTGTAGCAATGGCAACAACGTTGCGCAAACTATTAACT
GGCGAACTACTTACTCTAGCTTCCCGGCAACAATTAATAGACTGGATGGAGGCGGATAAAGTTGCAGGAC
CACTTCTGCGCTCGGCCCTTCCGGCTGGCTGGTTTATTGCTGATAAATCTGGAGCCGGTGAGCGTGGGTC
TCGCGGTATCATTGCAGCACTGGGGCCAGATGGTAAGCCCTCCCGTATCGTAGTTATCTACACGACGGGG
AGTCAGGCAACTATGGATGAACGAAATAGACAGATCGCTGAGATAGGTGCCTCACTGATTAAGCATTGGT
AACTGTCAGACCAAGTTTACTCATATATACTTTAGATTGATTTAAAACTTCATTTTTAATTTAAAAGGAT
CTAGGTGAAGATCCTTTTTGATAATCTCATGACCAAAATCCCTTAACGTGAGTTTTCGTTCCACTGAGCG
TCAGACCCCGTAGAAAAGATCAAAGGATCTTCTTGAGATCCTTTTTTTCTGCGCGTAATCTGCTGCTTGC
AAACAAAAAAACCACCGCTACCAGCGGTGGTTTGTTTGCCGGATCAAGAGCTACCAACTCTTTTTCCGAA
GGTAACTGGCTTCAGCAGAGCGCAGATACCAAATACTGTTCTTCTAGTGTAGCCGTAGTTAGGCCACCAC
TTCAAGAACTCTGTAGCACCGCCTACATACCTCGCTCTGCTAATCCTGTTACCAGTGGCTGCTGCCAGTG
GCGATAAGTCGTGTCTTACCGGGTTGGACTCAAGACGATAGTTACCGGATAAGGCGCAGCGGTCGGGCTG
AACGGGGGGTTCGTGCACACAGCCCAGCTTGGAGCGAACGACCTACACCGAACTGAGATACCTACAGCGT
GAGCTATGAGAAAGCGCCACGCTTCCCGAAGGGAGAAAGGCGGACAGGTATCCGGTAAGCGGCAGGGTCG
GAACAGGAGAGCGCACGAGGGAGCTTCCAGGGGGAAACGCCTGGTATCTTTATAGTCCTGTCGGGTTTCG
CCACCTCTGACTTGAGCGTCGATTTTTGTGATGCTCGTCAGGGGGGCGGAGCCTATGGAAAAACGCCAGC
AACGCGGCCTTTTTACGGTTCCTGGCCTTTTGCTGGCCTTTTGCTCACATGTTCTTTCCTGCGTTATCCC
CTGATTCTGTGGATAACCGTATTACCGCCTTTGAGTGAGCTGATACCGCTCGCCGCAGCCGAACGACCGA
GCGCAGCGAGTCAGTGAGCGAGGAAGCGGAAGAGCGCCCAATACGCAAACCGCCTCTCCCCGCGCGTTGG
CCGATTCATTAATGCAGCAAGCTCATGGCTGACTAATTTTTTTTATTTATGCAGAGGCCGAGGCCGCCTC
GGCCTCTGAGCTATTCCAGAAGTAGTGAGGAGGCTTTTTTGGAGGCCTAGGCTTTTGCAAAAAGCTCCCC
GTGGCACGACAGGTTTCCCGACTGGAAAGCGGGCAGTGAGCGCAACGCAATTAATGTGAGTTAGCTCACT
CATTAGGCACCCCAGGCTTTACACTTTATGCTTCCGGCTCGTATGTTGTGTGGAATTGTGAGCGGATAAC
AATTTCACACAGGAAACAGCTATGACATGATTACGAATTTCACAAATAAAGCATTTTTTTCACTGCATTC
TAGTTGTGGTTTGTCCAAACTCATCAATGTATCTTATCATGTCTGGATCAACTGGATAACTCAAGCTAAC
CAAAATCATCCCAAACTTCCCACCCCATACCCTATTACCACTGCCAATTACCTGTGGTTTCATTTACTCT
AAACCTGTGATTCCTCTGAATTATTTTCATTTTAAAGAAATTGTATTTGTTAAATATGTACTACAAACTT
AGTAGT
