>Addgene plasmid #116520 | pHAGE-PIK3CA-P366R | depositor partial sequence | sequence record 219394 | insert
ATGCCTCCACGACCATCATCAGGTGAACTGTGGGGCATCCACTTGATGCCCCCAAGAATCCTAGTAGAAT
GTTTACTACCAAATGGAATGATAGTGACTTTAGAATGCCTCCGTGAGGCTACATTAATAACCATAAAGCA
TGAACTATTTAAAGAAGCAAGAAAATACCCCCTCCATCAACTTCTTCAAGATGAATCTTCTTACATTTTC
GTAAGTGTTACTCAAGAAGCAGAAAGGGAAGAATTTTTTGATGAAACAAGACGACTTTGTGACCTTCGGC
TTTTTCAACCCTTTTTAAAAGTAATTGAACCAGTAGGCAACCGTGAAGAAAAGATCCTCAATCGAGAAAT
TGGTTTTGCTATCGGCATGCCAGTGTGTGAATTTGATATGGTTAAAGATCCAGAAGTACAGGACTTCCGA
AGAAATATTCTGAACGTTTGTAAAGAAGCTGTGGATCTTAGGGACCTCAATTCACCTCATAGTAGAGCAA
TGTATGTCTATCCTCCAAATGTAGAATCTTCACCAGAATTGCCAAAGCACATATATAATAAATTAGATAA
AGGGCAAATAATAGTGGTGATCTGGGTAATAGTTTCTCCAAATAATGACAAGCAGAAGTATACTCTGAAA
ATCAACCATGACTGTGTACCAGAACAAGTAATTGCTGAAGCAATCAGGAAAAAAACTCGAAGTATGTTGC
TATCCTCTGAACAACTAAAACTCTGTGTTTTAGAATATCAGGGCAAGTATATTTTAAAAGTGTGTGGATG
TGATGAATACTTCCTAGAAAAATATCCTCTGAGTCAGTATAAGTATATAAGAAGCTGTATAATGCTTGGG
AGGATGCCCAATTTGATGTTGATGGCTAAAGAAAGCCTTTATTCTCAACTGCCAATGGACTGTTTTACAA
TGCCATCTTATTCCAGACGCATTTCCACAGCTACACCATATATGAATGGAGAAACATCTACAAAATCCCT
TTGGGTTATAAATAGTGCACTCAGAATAAAAATTCTTTGTGCAACCTACGTGAATGTAAATATTCGAGAC
ATTGATAAGATCTATGTTCGAACAGGTATCTACCATGGAGGAGAACGCTTATGTGACAATGTGAACACTC
AAAGAGTACCTTGTTCCAATCCCAGGTGGAATGAATGGCTGAATTATGATATATACATTCCTGATCTTCC
TCGTGCTGCTCGACTTTGCCTTTCCATTTGCTCTGTTAAAGGCCGAAAGGGTGCTAAAGAGGAACACTGT
CCATTGGCATGGGGAAATATAAACTTGTTTGATTACACAGACACTCTAGTATCTGGAAAAATGGCTTTGA
ATCTTTGGCCAGTACCTCATGGATTAGAAGATTTGCTGAACCCTATTGGTGTTACTGGATCAAATCCAAA
TAAAGAAACTCCATGCTTAGAGTTGGAGTTTGACTGGTTCAGCAGTGTGGTAAAGTTCCCAGATATGTCA
GTGATTGAAGAGCATGCCAATTGGTCTGTATCCCGAGAAGCAGGATTTAGCTATTCCCACGCAGGACTGA
GTAACAGACTAGCTAGAGACAATGAATTAAGGGAAAATGACAAAGAACAGCTCAAAGCAATTTCTACACG
AGATCCTCTCTCTGAAATCACTGAGCAGGAGAAAGATTTTCTATGGAGTCACAGACACTATTGTGTAACT
ATCCCCGAAATTCTACCCAAATTGCTTCTGTCTGTTAAATGGAATTCTAGAGATGAAGTAGCCCAGATGT
ATTGCTTGGTAAAAGATTGGCCTCCAATCAAACCTGAACAGGCTATGGAACTTCTGGACTGTAATTACCC
AGATCCTATGGTTCGAGGTTTTGCTGTTCGGTGCTTGGAAAAATATTTAACAGATGACAAACTTTCTCAG
TATTTAATTCAGCTAGTACAGGTCCTAAAATATGAACAATATTTGGATAACTTGCTTGTGAGATTTTTAC
TGAAGAAAGCATTGACTAATCAAAGGATTGGGCACTTTTTCTTTTGGCATTTAAAATCTGAGATGCACAA
TAAAACAGTTAGCCAGAGGTTTGGCCTGCTTTTGGAGTCCTATTGTCGTGCATGTGGGATGTATTTGAAG
CACCTGAATAGGCAAGTCGAGGCAATGGAAAAGCTCATTAACTTAACTGACATTCTCAAACAGGAGAAGA
AGGATGAAACACAAAAGGTACAGATGAAGTTTTTAGTTGAGCAAATGAGGCGACCAGATTTCATGGATGC
TCTACAGGGCTTTCTGTCTCCTCTAAACCCTGCTCATCAACTAGGAAACCTCAGGCTTGAAGAGTGTCGA
ATTATGTCCTCTGCAAAAAGGCCACTGTGGTTGAATTGGGAGAACCCAGACATCATGTCAGAGTTACTGT
TTCAGAACAATGAGATCATCTTTAAAAATGGGGATGATTTACGGCAAGATATGCTAACACTTCAAATTAT
TCGTATTATGGAAAATATCTGGCAAAATCAAGGTCTTGATCTTCGAATGTTACCTTATGGTTGTCTGTCA
ATCGGTGACTGTGTGGGACTTATTGAGGTGGTGCGAAATTCTCACACTATTATGCAAATTCAGTGCAAAG
GCGGCTTGAAAGGTGCACTGCAGTTCAACAGCCACACACTACATCAGTGGCTCAAAGACAAGAACAAAGG
AGAAATATATGATGCAGCCATTGACCTGTTTACACGTTCATGTGCTGGATACTGTGTAGCTACCTTCATT
TTGGGAATTGGAGATCGTCACAATAGTAACATCATGGTGAAAGACGATGGACAACTGTTTCATATAGATT
TTGGACACTTTTTGGATCACAAGAAGAAAAAATTTGGTTATAAACGAGAACGTGTGCCATTTGTTTTGAC
ACAGGATTTCTTAATAGTGATTAGTAAAGGAGCCCAAGAATGCACAAAGACAAGAGAATTTGAGAGGTTT
CAGGAGATGTGTTACAAGGCTTATCTAGCTATTCGACAGCATGCCAATCTCTTCATAAATCTTTTCTCAA
TGATGCTTGGCTCTGGAATGCCAGAACTACAATCTTTTGATGACATTGCATACATTCGAAAGACCCTAGC
CTTAGATAAAACTGAGCAAGAGGCTTTGGAGTATTTCATGAAACAAATGAATGATGCACATCATGGTGGC
TGGACAACAAAAATGGATTGGATCTTCCACACAATTAAACAGCATGCATTGAACTGA
